Addgene plasmid #134408: S3_005_026_096
Purpose: pYTK096-pRPL18B_FdeR-N_2NLS_tPGK1-pGPM1-fdeO_mcherry_tTDH1
Depositing lab: Mattheos Koffas. Depositing organization: Rensselaer Polytechnic Institute. Publication: Design and Characterization of Biosensors for the Screening of Modular Assembled Naringenin Biosynthetic Library in Saccharomyces cerevisiae. Wang R, Cress BF, Yang Z, Hordines JC 3rd, Zhao S, Jung GY, Wang Z, Koffas MAG. ACS Synth Biol. 2019 Sep 20;8(9):2121-2130. doi: 10.1021/acssynbio.9b00212. Epub 2019 Aug 28. PubMed 31433622.
Backbone
  Vector backbone: pYTK096
  Vector type: Yeast Expression
  Selectable markers: URA3
Growth in bacteria
  Bacterial resistance: Kanamycin, 50 μg/mL
  Growth temperature: 37°C
  Growth strain: DH5alpha
  Copy number: Unknown
Gene/Insert 1
  Gene/Insert name: mCherry
  Insert size (bp): 711
  Mutation: none
  Promoter: pGPM1
  Tag / fusion protein: none
  Cloning method: Unknown
  Sequencing primers: 5′ CTGAACTGGCCGATAATTGCAGACG; 3′ GGTTCGTAACATCTCTGTAACTGCT
Gene/Insert 2
  Gene/Insert name: FdeR-N_2xNLS
  Insert size (bp): 948
  Mutation: none
  Promoter: pRPL18B
  Tag / fusion protein: none
  Cloning method: Unknown
  Sequencing primers: 5′ CTGAACTGGCCGATAATTGCAGACG; 3′ GGTTCGTAACATCTCTGTAACTGCT
Terms and licenses: Academic/Nonprofit Terms; Industry Terms: Not Available to Industry
How to cite: S3_005_026_096 was a gift from Mattheos Koffas (Addgene plasmid # 134408 ; http://n2t.net/addgene:134408 ; RRID:Addgene_134408)
