[The description below was written by a language model from this plasmid's Addgene catalogue record and pLannotate feature annotations shown in this document.]
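Description:
S3_005_026_096 is a yeast expression plasmid built on the pYTK096 backbone and carrying a two-gene naringenin biosensor for Saccharomyces cerevisiae. It is propagated in E. coli through a high-copy ColE1/pUC-type origin with kanamycin selection (KanR, aph(3')-Ia), and selected in yeast through the URA3 auxotrophic marker with its own promoter, which is also counterselectable with 5-FOA. The feature table shows no yeast replication origin (no 2μ or CEN/ARS). It does show fragments of GEA2 and TIM9, genes that neighbour the chromosomal URA3 locus, flanking the bacterial segment. This arrangement is consistent with homology arms for integration at URA3, although the record does not explicitly state an integrative design.

The payload consists of two transcription units. In the first, the RPL18B promoter drives FdeR-N_2xNLS, a 948 bp insert encoding the FdeR regulator fused to two tandem SV40 nuclear localization signals, followed by the PGK1 terminator. The annotation detects the two NLS copies and the terminator, but not the FdeR coding sequence or the promoter. In the second unit, a GPM1 promoter combined with the fdeO operator, as named in the purpose field, controls mCherry, terminated by tTDH1. FdeR is a bacterial transcription factor that responds to naringenin and binds fdeO, so the nuclear-targeted regulator is intended to couple intracellular naringenin levels to red fluorescence from the hybrid promoter. The associated publication describes the design and characterization of such biosensors for screening a modularly assembled library of naringenin biosynthetic pathways in yeast, which matches the reporter architecture of this construct.
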