Features (pLannotate 1.2.2; 10 found; start..end, strand, type, name):
    339..563     -  terminator     PGK1 terminator (fragment): S. cerevisae PGK1; transcription terminator for 3-phosphoglycerate kinase gene
    577..597     -  CDS            SV40 NLS: nuclear localization signal of SV40 (simian virus 40) large T antigen
    601..621     -  CDS            SV40 NLS: nuclear localization signal of SV40 (simian virus 40) large T antigen
   2480..2836    -  CDS            GEA2 (fragment): GEA2_YEAST - Experimental evidence at protein level: Swiss-Prot protein existence level 1. Activates the ARF proteins by exchanging bound GDP for free GTP. Plays a role in maintaining mitochondrial morphology (PubMed:25190516). From Saccharomyces cerevisiae (strain ATCC 204508 / S288c) (Baker's yeast).
   2943..3531    -  rep_origin     ori: high-copy-number ColE1/pMB1/pBR322/pUC origin of replication
   3756..4571    +  CDS            KanR: aminoglycoside phosphotransferase; aph(3')-Ia; confers resistance to kanamycin in bacteria or G418 (Geneticin®) in eukaryotes
   4685..4945    -  CDS            TIM9: TIM9_YEAST - Experimental evidence at protein level: Swiss-Prot protein existence level 1. Mitochondrial intermembrane chaperone that participates in the import and insertion of multi-pass transmembrane proteins into the mitochondrial inner membrane. Also required for the transfer of beta- barrel precursors from the TOM complex to the sorting and assembly machinery (SAM complex) of the outer membrane. Acts as a chaperone-like protein that protects the hydrophobic precursors from aggregation and guide them through the mitochondrial intermembrane space. Compared to TIM10, it may have a strong st
   5213..6016    -  CDS            URA3: orotidine-5'-phosphate decarboxylase, required for uracil biosynthesis; S. cerevisiae URA3; yeast auxotrophic marker, counterselectable with 5-fluoroorotic acid (5-FOA)
   6017..6193    -  promoter       URA3 promoter (fragment): S. cerevisiae URA3
   6482..7189    -  CDS            mCherry: mCherry is a basic (constitutively fluorescent) red fluorescent protein published in 2004, derived from Discosoma sp.. It is reported to be a very rapidly-maturing monomer with low acid sensitivity.
>Addgene plasmid #134408 | S3_005_026_096 | addgene full sequence | sequence record 266869 | Addgene NGS Result
GTTCATTATTTCTTCTTTGTTATATAATATCCATTCCATAGATGATTGCCATCCAAACAATCAATTTTAC
CAATCTCAAACCCAAGTAGCGATTTGGTGAGAACCACCCTCCCTGGCAACAGCCACAACTCGTTACCATT
GTTCATCACGATCATGAAACTCGCTGTCAGCTGAAATTTCACCTCAGTGGATCTCTCTTTTTATTCTTCA
TCGTTCCACTAACCTTTTTCCATCAGCTGGCAGGGAACGGAAAGTGGAATCCCATTTAGCGAGCTTCCTC
TTTTCTTCAAGAAAAGACGAAGCTTCGTTGTAGCTGTGTTGACATCTGGTTTGGCAGCACATAGAAATAT
CGAATGGGAAAAAAAAACTGCATAAAGGCATTAAAAGAGGAGCGAATTTTTTTTTAATAAAAATCTTAAT
AATCATTAAAAGATAAATAATAGTCTATATATACGTATATAAATAAAAAATATTCAAAAAATAAAATAAA
CTATTATTTTAGCGTAAAGGATGGGGAAAGAGAAAAGAAAAAAATTGATCTATCGATTTCAATTCAATTC
AATGCCACTCGAGTTATACCTTTCTCTTCTTTTTTGGATCTACCTTTCTCTTCTTTTTTGGATCGGATCC
GCAGATGCCTGGCAGCGCCGCATCCATCTCCTGCGCACTCTCCAGAAACACCCGACGCAGCCACTGGATG
CCAGGATCATTGCTGCGGTAGCGATGCCACTGCATCATCTGCCGCATCTCGCCCAGCGACAGCGGACTCT
CCTTGATCACCACCGGCCATTGCGGAGCCAGCAGCTGCGCCAGCCGGGCATGCACCGTGGCGATGCGGTC
CGTCCCCTGTACCAGCGCCAGCGCAGAAGCGAAGCTGAAGCTGGTCACTTCCACCCGGCGCGCAAAGCCC
AGCTTCCTGGCCATCCACGCCTCCACCGACGACGCATTGGCCCCAGGCGGCACCATCACCACATGGCCTG
AGGCCATGTAGCGTTCCAGCGTCAGCTCGCCTTGCGCCAGCGCACTGTCGCGCCAGACCACGCAGACATG
CCGTTCGCGGAAGACCTCTTCGGCAGGATGATCGGGCGTGCAGAATTCCTGCGGCAAGACCAGCAGGTCC
ACCTCGGCCCGATCCAGCGAGCGGGTCGGGTCTTGCACCTGCGGCATCAGGGCAAAGCGGATGTGCTTGC
CCTCGGCGTGCGCGCGCGCCAGCACCCGGGGGATGAGGACGGAGAGCGTAAAGTCCGAAACCGAGATGCG
AAACTCGCGCGTGGACTCGGCCGGCACGAAGGCCGGCAGCGCCGCGATGGAGCCATCGATACGCCGCAGC
ACATCATGCACCGCATCCTTGAGCACCTCGGCGCGCGGCGTGGGCTCCATGCGCCGGCCCACCTGGATCA
GCAATTCATCATCGAAATACTCGCGCAGCCGCGCCAGGGCATTGCTCATGGCCGACTGGCTCAGATGGAT
CTTTTCGGCGGCGCGGCTGATGCTCATCTCCGTGAGCAGTGCATCCAGGGCGACCAGAAGATTGAGGTCG
AGCTTGTTGAAACGCATAGATCTTTTGTTTTTTGTTTTCTTCTAATTGATTTTTTCTTTCTATTTCCTTT
GGTGAAACAGGTAGTTTTGTTCAAAAGAAATCATTCAATGGTTTAAATAAAAGCAAGAAGTATGAAAATT
TTTTTATTTTTTCTTCAGAATTTTATCATAGTTGTCGTAAAATAACGAGGTCGGGTAACGTGTTTGGTGT
ACTGAGGTCTTTTTTAAAAGAAGCTCCAGCAAGAAAGAGTTTTGTGTGATGGCTAATGAAGTGTCAATTG
CATTTGGAAAGCAGCCTGATTTCTTGGGCGTGAATATGAAATTCTTCTTTTGTTATTTTATAATATGAAG
TATGAATGAAAACATAAAGCGCGCTGAGACAACGACTGTTCAATGTAAAATAAAGAAAATCTATCGTTCT
CAAGACGTGGTCCCATTTTTTTTTACTTTGAATTTCGTCAGCAGTGTGACATGGTTAGAATGTAACCCCA
CATTTGCAAAGAGATTGTTACAGGAGCGTTCTAATTGTCCCGTACTGGTACATTCATAAGTGAAAAGAAA
GCCATATCGGGCGCGCTGGTTTGTGAGCCACAGAAACCGGACAAGGCACTTCTTGAATACTTCCCAAGGA
AAGCGCCAAGGTTTACGGTTCTGATGGGAATGCAGGGGGGAATCTAGTCTTGAAGTATCCTTATTCCTTA
AAAAAAATATTGGACATCCTCTTCGTTCGTCTGCAATTATCGGCCAGTTCAGTCTAGATGCGAATTCAGG
GGTAATGTTATCCATGTGGGCTTTATGGACCCTGAAACCACAGCCACATTAACCTTCTTTGATGGTCAAA
ACTTATCCTTCACCATAAATATGCCTCGCAAAAAAGGTAATTAACATATATAGAATTACATTATTTATGA
AATATCATCACTATCTCTTAGCATCTTTAATCCTTTTCTACATCAGATAACTTCGGTTTGTTATCATCGT
CTGTATTGTCATCAATTGGCGCAGTAGCCTCAATTTCAACGTCGTTTGACTCTGGTGTTTGTTCATGTGC
AGATCCATGAGATGATGAACCGTTGCCCTTCTCAATACTCTTCTTATCAAGTATTAATTGCTGTAGCTTT
TTTTCAATATCTGAGTCCTCTACAAATTTATTGAAAATACTCAAAATTTTCAAAAACGTTTCGTTGCTTG
TCTTGCCTAGTTTCAAATAATGCAAATAAACATTTGAAATTATTGTTAATATGGATGAAATGAGGATTTT
CTGATCTTCCTGTGTTTCACTCGAATTTAGCATTGGCGGCCGCACGGTTATCCACAGAATCAGGGGATAA
CGCAGGAAAGAACATGTGAGCAAAAGGCCAGCAAAAGGCCAGGAACCGTAAAAAGGCCGCGTTGCTGGCG
TTTTTCCATAGGCTCCGCCCCCCTGACGAGCATCACAAAAATCGACGCTCAAGTCAGAGGTGGCGAAACC
CGACAGGACTATAAAGATACCAGGCGTTTCCCCCTGGAAGCTCCCTCGTGCGCTCTCCTGTTCCGACCCT
GCCGCTTACCGGATACCTGTCCGCCTTTCTCCCTTCGGGAAGCGTGGCGCTTTCTCATAGCTCACGCTGT
AGGTATCTCAGTTCGGTGTAGGTCGTTCGCTCCAAGCTGGGCTGTGTGCACGAACCCCCCGTTCAGCCCG
ACCGCTGCGCCTTATCCGGTAACTATCGTCTTGAGTCCAACCCGGTAAGACACGACTTATCGCCACTGGC
AGCAGCCACTGGTAACAGGATTAGCAGAGCGAGGTATGTAGGCGGTGCTACAGAGTTCTTGAAGTGGTGG
CCTAACTACGGCTACACTAGAAGAACAGTATTTGGTATCTGCGCTCTGCTGAAGCCAGTTACCTTCGGAA
AAAGAGTTGGTAGCTCTTGATCCGGCAAACAAACCACCGCTGGTAGCGGTGGTTTTTTTGTTTGCAAGCA
GCAGATTACGCGCAGAAAAAAAGGATCTCAAGAAGATCCTTTGATCTTTTCTACGGGGTCTGACGCTCAG
TGGAACGAAAACTCACGTTAAGGGATTTTGGTCATGACTGATCCTTCAACTCAGCAAAAGTTCGATTTAT
TCAACAAAGCCACGTTGTGTCTCAAAATCTCTGATGTTACATTGCACAAGATAAAAATATATCATCATGA
ACAATAAAACTGTCTGCTTACATAAACAGTAATACAAGGGGTGTTATGAGCCATATTCAACGGGAAACGT
CTTGCTCCAGGCCGCGATTAAATTCCAACATGGATGCTGATTTATATGGGTATAAATGGGCTCGCGATAA
TGTCGGGCAATCAGGTGCGACAATCTATCGATTGTATGGGAAGCCCGATGCGCCAGAGTTGTTTCTGAAA
CATGGCAAAGGTAGCGTTGCCAATGATGTTACAGATGAGATGGTCAGACTAAACTGGCTGACGGAATTTA
TGCCTCTTCCGACCATCAAGCATTTTATCCGTACTCCTGATGATGCATGGTTACTCACCACTGCGATCCC
CGGGAAAACAGCATTCCAGGTATTAGAAGAATATCCTGATTCAGGTGAAAATATTGTTGATGCGCTGGCA
GTGTTCCTGCGCCGGTTGCATTCGATTCCTGTTTGTAATTGTCCTTTTAACAGCGATCGCGTATTTCGCC
TCGCTCAGGCGCAATCACGAATGAATAACGGTTTGGTTGATGCGAGTGATTTTGATGACGAGCGTAATGG
CTGGCCTGTTGAACAAGTCTGGAAAGAAATGCATAAGCTTTTGCCATTCTCACCGGATTCAGTCGTCACT
CATGGTGATTTCTCACTTGATAACCTTATTTTTGACGAGGGGAAATTAATAGGTTGTATTGATGTTGGAC
GAGTCGGAATCGCAGACCGATACCAGGATCTTGCCATCCTATGGAACTGCCTCGGTGAGTTTTCTCCTTC
ATTACAGAAACGGCTTTTTCAAAAATATGGTATTGATAATCCTGATATGAATAAATTGCAGTTTCATTTG
ATGCTCGATGAGTTTTTCTAATCAGAATTGGTTAATTGGTTGTAACACGCGGCCGCTCGGTCTTTATATT
TACATGCTAAAAATGGGCTACACCAGAGATACATAATTAGATATATATACGCCAGTACACCTTATCGGCC
CAAGCCTTGTCCCAAGGCAGCGTTTTGTTCTTGGAAACGCTGCCCTACACGTTCGCTATGCTTCAAGAAC
TTTTCTGAGCACTTCATGATGCATGTTTGTTCCTTATTGGTTAGCTTTGATGTTGTGAAGTCATTGACAC
AGTCTGTGAAACATCTTTCTACCAGATTAGAGTACAAACGCATGAAATCCTTCATTTGCTTTTGTTCCAC
TACTTTTTGGAACTCTTGTTGTTCTTTGGAGTTCAATGCGTCCATCTTTACAGTCCTGTCTTATTGTTCT
TGATTTGTGCCCCGTAAAATACTGTTACTTGGTTCTGGCGAGGTATTGGATAGTTCCTTTTTATAAAGGC
CATGAAGCTTTTTCTTTCCAATTTTTTTTTTTTCGTCATTATAGAAATCATTACGACCGAGATTCCCGGG
GCAGTGGATTCAAGTGCTCTACTCGGGTAATAACTGATATAATTAAATTGAAGCTCTAATTTGTGAGTTT
AGTATACATGCATTTACTTATAATACAGTTTTTTAGTTTTGCTGGCCGCATCTTCTCAAATATGCTTCCC
AGCCTGCTTTTCTGTAACGTTCACCCTCTACCTTAGCATCCCTTCCCTTTGCAAATAGTCCTCTTCCAAC
AATAATAATGTCAGATCCTGTAGAAACCACATCATCCACGGTTCTATACTGTTGACCCAATGCATCTCCC
TTGTCATCTAAACCCACACCGGGTGTCATAATCAACCAATCGTAACCTTCATCTCTTCCACCCATGTCTC
TTTGAGCAATAAAGCCGATAACAAAATCTTTGTCGCTCTTCGCAATGTCAACAGTACCCTTAGTATATTC
TCCAGTAGATAGGGAGCCCTTGCATGACAATTCTGCTAACATCAAAAGGCCTCTAGGTTCCTTTGTTACT
TCTTCTGCCGCCTGCTTCAAACCGCTAACAATACCTGGGCCCACCACACCGTGTGCATTCGTAATGTCTG
CCCATTCTGCTATTCTGTATACACCCGCAGAGTACTGCAATTTGACTGTATTACCAATGTCAGCAAATTT
TCTGTCCTCGAAGAGTAAAAAATTGTACTTGGCGGATAATGCCTTTAGCGGCTTAACTGTGCCCTCCATG
GAAAAATCAGTCAAGATATCCACATGTGTTTTTAGTAAACAAATTTTGGGACCTAATGCTTCAACTAACT
CCAGTAATTCCTTGGTGGTACGAACATCCAATGAAGCACACAAGTTTGTTTGCTTTTCGTGCATGATATT
AAATAGCTTGGCAGCAACAGGACTAGGATGAGTAGCAGCACGTTCCTTATATGTAGCTTTCGACATGATT
TATCTTCGTTTCCTGCACGTTTTTGTTCTGTGCAGTTGGGTTAAGAATACTGGGCAATTTCATGTTTCTT
CAACACTACATATGCGTATATATACCAATCTAAGTCTGTGCTCCTTCCTTCGTTCTTCCTTCTGTTCGGA
GATTACCGAATCAAAAAAATTTCAAGGAAACCGTGTACTGCAGTGCACTAGTGGTTCGTAACATCTCTGT
AACTGCTCAGCCGTTCAGGGTAATATATTTTAACCGCCGACGTTCTCGCCATAACTTTTAAACAGTGATA
ACTAATATTGAAACTTAGAAAGAAAAGGGTAAAGTTAATGCTTAATCTTGTCTTGGCTTAAAAAGTAATA
TGTACTTATTTACGTCATCACAAAATCTAGCAGAAAAACGGTAGTATTTATGTATATTCAAAAAAAAATC
ATTATCCTCATCAAGATTGCTTTATCTCGAGTTAGGATTTACTTGTACAATTCATCCATACCACCGGTAG
AGTGTCTACCTTCAGCTCTTTCGTATTGTTCGACAATGGTGTAATCTTCGTTGTGAGAGGTAATATCCAA
CTTAATGTTGACGTTGTAAGCACCTGGCAATTGGACTGGCTTCTTAGCCTTGTAGGTGGTCTTGACTTCA
GCATCGTAGTGACCACCATCCTTCAACTTCAATCTTTGCTTAATTTCACCCTTCAAAGCACCATCTTCTG
GGTACATTCTTTCAGAAGAAGCTTCCCAACCCATGGTCTTCTTTTGCATGACTGGACCATCAGATGGGAA
GTTGGTACCTCTCAACTTGACCTTGTAAATGAATTCACCATCTTGCAAAGAAGAATCTTGGGTGACGGTG
ACGACACCACCATCTTCGAAGTTCATGACTCTTTCCCACTTGAAACCTTCTGGGAAAGACAACTTCAAGT
AATCTGGAATATCAGCTGGGTGCTTGACGTAAGCCTTAGAACCGTACATGAATTGTGGAGACAAAATATC
CCAAGCGAATGGCAATGGACCACCCTTGGTGACCTTCAACTTAGCGGTTTGGGTACCTTCGTATGGTCTA
CCTTCACCTTCACCTTCAATTTCGAATTCGTGACCGTTGACAGAACCTTCCATGTGGACCTTGAATCTCA
TGAATTCCTTAATAATAGCCATATTGTCTTCTTCGCCCTTTGAAACCATAGATCTTATTGTAATATGTGT
GTTTGTTTGGATTATTAAGAAGAATAATTACAAAAAAAATTACAAAGGAAGGTAATTACAACAGAATTAA
GAAAGGACAAGAAGGAGGAAGAGAATCA
